Addgene plasmid #44347: pFIN-XOPS-tdTOM-MOPS-GFP
Depositing lab: Susan Semple-Rowland. Depositing organization: University of Florida. Publication: Expression characteristics of dual-promoter lentiviral vectors targeting retinal photoreceptors and Muller cells. Semple-Rowland SL, Coggin WE, Geesey M, Eccles KS, Abraham L, Pachigar K, Ludlow R, Khani SC, Smith WC. Mol Vis. 2010 May 27;16:916-34. PubMed 20517486.
Backbone
  Vector backbone: pTY
  Backbone manufacturer: LJ Chang
  Backbone size w/o insert (bp): 8760
  Total vector size (bp): 11600
  Modifications to backbone: Final pFIN backbone: Added cPPT-FLAP sequence upstream of MCS in pTY to create pTYF backbone (Coleman et al 2002 Physiol Genomics 12:221-228). Added 2x250 chicken β-globin HS4 core sequence into 3'LTR of pTYF backbone to create pFIN (Semple-Rowland et al 2007 Mol Vis 13:2001-2011).
  Vector type: Lentiviral
Growth in bacteria
  Bacterial resistance: Ampicillin, 100 μg/mL
  Growth temperature: 37°C
  Growth strain: Stbl3
  Copy number: High Copy
Gene/Insert 1
  Gene/Insert name: XOPS-tdTOM (alt names: Xenopus Opsin Promoter; tdTomato)
  Species: X. laevis (frog), Synthetic
  Insert size (bp): 2869
  Promoter: Xenopus Opsin (XOPS) (pos 3131-4495)
  Cloning method: Unknown
  Sequencing primers: 5′ N/A; 3′ N/A
Gene/Insert 2
  Gene/Insert name: MOPS-GFP (alt names: mouse opsin promoter; GFP)
  Species: M. musculus (mouse), Synthetic
  Insert size (bp): 1401
  Promoter: mouse opsin promoter (pos 6073-6549)
  Cloning method: Unknown
  Sequencing primers: 5′ N/A; 3′ N/A
Resource information
  A portion of this plasmid was derived from a plasmid made by: XOPS1.3 promoter (1370 bp)was amplified from XOPS1.3p44/GFP obtained from Dr. Barry Knox. MOPS promoter was amplified from pTR-MOPS500-GFP (UF5-mops) kindly provided by Dr. William Hauswirth.
Terms and licenses: Academic/Nonprofit Terms; Industry Terms: Not Available to Industry
How to cite: pFIN-XOPS-tdTOM-MOPS-GFP was a gift from Susan Semple-Rowland (Addgene plasmid # 44347 ; http://n2t.net/addgene:44347 ; RRID:Addgene_44347)
