[The description below was written by a language model from this plasmid's Addgene catalogue record and pLannotate feature annotations shown in this document.]
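Description:
pFIN-XOPS-tdTOM-MOPS-GFP is an HIV-1-based, self-inactivating lentiviral transfer plasmid carrying two independent photoreceptor-directed reporter cassettes. It is built on pFIN, a derivative of pTY to which a cPPT/FLAP element was added upstream of the cloning site and two copies of the 250 bp chicken β-globin HS4 insulator core were inserted into the 3' LTR. In bacteria it is maintained through a high-copy ColE1/pUC-type origin and selected with ampicillin (AmpR). The catalogue lists a total size of about 11.6 kb, whereas the depositor's annotated sequence is 13,085 nt; the record does not explain this difference.

The feature table shows a CMV enhancer/promoter fused to a truncated 5' LTR, which drives genomic RNA production in packaging cells. This is followed by the primer binding site, the Ψ packaging signal with partial gag and env sequence, the RRE, and cPPT/CTS. Downstream, the Xenopus opsin promoter (XOPS, roughly 1.3 kb) drives tdTomato, and a mouse opsin promoter (MOPS) then drives GFP (annotated as the S65T variant) through an SV40 intron. A ΔU3 3' LTR and a bGH polyadenylation signal close the viral unit. The insulators are not annotated by the software, but they would sit in the unannotated gap within the 3' LTR region. Several short hits (Xpress and SET1 tag fragments, human protein fragments, lacI, rop) are probably annotation artefacts or cloning remnants.

According to the associated publication, the construct was made to characterise dual-promoter lentiviral vectors targeting retinal photoreceptors and Müller cells. It allows the activity of two rod opsin promoters to be compared side by side by red and green fluorescence from a single integrated provirus.
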