Features (pLannotate 1.2.2; 31 found; start..end, strand, type, name):
      1..26      +  LTR            3' LTR (fragment): 3' long terminal repeat (LTR) from HIV-1
     43..159     +  enhancer       CMV enhancer (fragment): human cytomegalovirus immediate early enhancer
    182..281     +  promoter       CMVd1 promoter: truncated human cytomegalovirus (CMV) immediate early promoter that yields slightly reduced expression relative to the full-length promoter
    312..440     +  LTR            5' LTR (truncated) (fragment): truncated 5' long terminal repeat (LTR) from HIV-1
   1038..1134    +  ncRNA          HIV PBS: Accession: RF00375 - HIV primer binding site (PBS)
   1140..1264    +  misc_feature   HIV-1 Ψ: packaging signal of human immunodeficiency virus type 1
   1248..1969    +  CDS            HIV-1 gag (fragment): gag protein from human immunodeficiency virus 1; gag
   1968..2204    +  CDS            env (fragment): ENV_HV1N5 - Experimental evidence at protein level: Swiss-Prot protein existence level 1. From Human immunodeficiency virus type 1 group M subtype B (isolate NY5) (HIV-1).
   2423..2759    +  ncRNA          RRE: Accession: RF00036 - HIV Rev response element
   2969..3086    +  misc_feature   cPPT/CTS: central polypurine tract and central termination sequence of HIV-1
   4537..4557    +  CDS            Xpress™ tag (fragment): Xpress™ epitope tag, including an enterokinase recognition and cleavage site
   4570..5997    +  CDS            tdTomato: tdTomato is a basic (constitutively fluorescent) orange fluorescent protein published in 2004, derived from Discosoma sp.. It is reported to be a somewhat slowly-maturing tandem dimer with low acid sensitivity.
   6020..6042    +  CDS            SET1 (fragment): solubility-enhancement tag derived from T7 phage gene 10B
   6597..6693    +  intron         SV40 intron: modified SV40 intron with splice donor and acceptor sites
   6758..7471    +  CDS            GFP (S65T): GFP (S65T) is a basic (constitutively fluorescent) green fluorescent protein published in 1995, derived from Aequorea victoria.
   7486..7527    -  polyA_signal   SV40 poly(A) signal (fragment): SV40 polyadenylation signal
   7640..7717    +  CDS            nef (fragment): NEF_HV1Z2 - Experimental evidence at protein level: Swiss-Prot protein existence level 1. Extracellular Nef protein targets CD4(+) T-lymphocytes for apoptosis by interacting with CXCR4 surface receptors. From Human immunodeficiency virus type 1 group M subtype D (isolate Z2/CDC-Z34) (HIV-1).
   7719..7740    +  LTR            3' LTR (ΔU3) (fragment): self-inactivating 3' long terminal repeat (LTR) from HIV-1
   8352..8412    +  ncRNA          mir-TAR: Accession: RF00250 - Trans-activation response element (TAR)
   8438..8662    +  polyA_signal   bGH poly(A) signal: bovine growth hormone polyadenylation signal
   8666..8687    +  promoter       SV40 promoter (fragment): SV40 enhancer and early promoter
   8708..8839    +  rep_origin     f1 ori (fragment) (sequence partly withheld): f1 bacteriophage origin of replication; arrow indicates direction of (+) strand synthesis
   9243..9431    +  CDS            EEF1AKMT2 (fragment): EFMT2_HUMAN - Also known as C10orf138, METTL10 From Homo sapiens (Human).
   9770..9820    -  CDS            lacI (fragment): lac repressor; lacI; The lac repressor binds to the lac operator to inhibit transcription in E. coli. This inhibition can be relieved by adding lactose or isopropyl-β-D-thiogalactopyranoside (IPTG).
  10006..10594   -  rep_origin     ori: high-copy-number ColE1/pMB1/pBR322/pUC origin of replication
  10765..11625   -  CDS            AmpR: β-lactamase; bla; confers resistance to ampicillin, carbenicillin, and related antibiotics
  11626..11730   -  promoter       AmpR promoter: bla
  11834..11873   +  CDS            rop (fragment): Rop protein, which maintains plasmids at low copy number; rop
  11975..12113   +  misc_feature   bom: basis of mobility region from pBR322
  12119..12186   -  CDS            lacZα (fragment): LacZα fragment of β-galactosidase; lacZ fragment
  12180..12263   -  CDS            CCDC28A-AS1 (fragment): GVQW2_HUMAN - Also known as GVQW2 Protein predicted: Swiss-Prot protein existence level 4. From Homo sapiens (Human).
>Addgene plasmid #44347 | pFIN-XOPS-tdTOM-MOPS-GFP | depositor full sequence | sequence record 60475 | pFIN-XOPS-tdTOM-MOPS-GFP sequence 13085 bps
GTGGCCCGAGAGCTGCATCCGGAGTATCTAGATGGAGTTCCGCGTTACATAACTTACGGTAAATGGCCCG
CCTGGCTGACCGCCCAACGACCCCCGCCCATTGACGTCAATAATGACTGATGTTCCCATAGTAACGCCAA
TAGGGACTTTCCATTGACGCTAATGGGAGTTTGTTTTGGCACCAAAATCAACGGGACTTTCCAAAATGTC
GTAATAACCCCGCCCCGTTGACGCAAATGGGCGGTAGGCGTGTACTCTAGAAGGTCTATATAAGCAGAGC
TCGTTTAGTGAACCGTTTATACTACTTATCTGGTCTCTCTGGTTAGACCAGATCTGAGCCTGGGAGCTCT
CTGGCTAACTAGGGAACCCACTGCTTAAGCCTCAATAAAGCTTGCCTTGAGTGCTCAAAGTAGTGTGTGC
CCGTCTGTTGTGTGACTCTGCCGCACCCGTGTGCTTTTCTCTCTTTTTCTCTGACACTGATTTTGGTGCA
AAAGCTGTTGTTCGTGTGAGCCCACAGAAAATTGTAAGTGAAGTGGATTAGGAGCTTACACCGTCACGGA
GCAAATTCTGCCCTCCTAATCTTCTGCTGGGCTGTAATCTGCAAGACTTTCCCATTTTACCTCCTTTCTA
TTTTAAACCTGAATGCTTAATGCTCCTGGTGGGGGTCCATCCTGCTCCTCATTGGCTGAGGGAGGATTTG
CTGGCACTTAAATGGCACCCTCTGCTCCGTGCCTCTGTGCTTTTTGGTTGTTGTGCTTTTACATTTGCCC
GGAGAGAGAGAGGAACCTGGGTCCATCACCACCACTGCTGCACTGGGACCAGCACGAGGCACTTTAAAGG
TGAGAAGGAGAACTTCAAAGCCCCAAAGCTTTAGAACTCAATCATCAACCTCAGAACTCTTCTATCAACC
TCAGAACTCACCATCCGACCCCAGGACTCACCCACCGACCTCAAAACTCATCCATTGACCTCAGAACTCA
TCCACCGACCTCAGAACTCATCCACCGACCTCCAGTTTTGGCTGCAGAGTGACTGGAGCGCGTAACTAGA
GATCCCTCAGACCCTTTTAGTCAGTGTGGAAAATCTCTAGCAGTGGCGCCCGAACAGGGACTTGAAAGCG
AAAGTAAAGCCAGAGGAGATCTCTCGACGCAGGACTCGGCTTGCTGAAGCGCGCACGGCAAGAGGCGAGG
GGCGGCGACTGGTGAGTACGCCAAAAATTTTGACTAGCGGAGGCTAGAAGGAGAGAGATGGGTGCGAGAG
CGTCGGTATTAAGCGGGGGAGAATTAGATAAATGGGAAAAAATTCGGTTAAGGCCAGGGGGAAAGAAACA
ATATAAACTAAAACATATAGTATGGGCAAGCAGGGAGCTAGAACGATTCGCAGTTAATCCTGGCCTTTTA
GAGACATCAGAAGGCTGTAGACAAATACTGGGACAGCTACAACCATCCCTTCAGACAGGATCAGAAGAAC
TTAGATCATTATATAATACAATAGCAGTCCTCTATTGTGTGCATCAAAGGATAGATGTAAAAGACACCAA
GGAAGCCTTAGATAAGATAGAGGAAGAGCAAAACAAAAGTAAGAAAAAGGCACAGCAAGCAGCAGCTGAC
ACAGGAAACAACAGCCAGGTCAGCCAAAATTACCCTATAGTGCAGAACCTCCAGGGGCAAATGGTACATC
AGGCCATATCACCTAGAACTTTAAATGCATGGGTAAAAGTAGTAGAAGAGAAGGCTTTCAGCCCAGAAGT
AATACCCATGTTTTCAGCATTATCAGAAGGAGCCACCCCACAAGATTTAAATACCATGCTAAACACAGTG
GGGGGACATCAAGCAGCCATGCAAATGTTAAAAGAGACCATCAATGAGGAAGCTGCAGAATGGGATAGAT
TGCATCCAGTGCATGCAGGGCCTATTGCACCAGGCCAGATGAGAGAACCAAGGGGAAGTGACATAGCAGG
AACTACTAGCAAATTAAGAGAACAATTTGGAAATAATAAAACAATAATCTTTAAGCAATCCTCAGGAGGG
GACCCAGAAATTGTAACGCACAGTTTTAATTGTGGAGGGGAATTTTTCTACTGTAATTCAACACAACTGT
TTAATAGTACTTGGTTTAATAGTACTTGGAGTACTGAAGGGTCAAATAACACTGAAGGAAGTGACACAAT
CACACTCCCATGCAGAATAAAACAATTTATAAACATGTGGCAGGAAGTAGGAAAAGCAATGTATGCCCCT
CCCATCAGTGGACAAATTAGATGTTCATCAAATATTACTGGGCTGCTATTAACAAGAGATGGTGGTAATA
ACAACAATGGGTCCGAGATCTTCAGACCTGGAGGAGGCGATATGAGGGACAATTGGAGAAGTGAATTATA
TAAATATAAAGTAGTAAAAATTGAACCATTAGGAGTAGCACCCACCAAGGCAAAGAGAAGAGTGGTGCAG
AGAGAAAAAAGAGCAGTGGGAATAGGAGCTTTGTTCCTTGGGTTCTTGGGAGCAGCAGGAAGCACTATGG
GCGCACGGTCAATGACGCTGACGGTACAGGCCAGACAATTATTGTCTGATATAGTGCAGCAGCAGAACAA
TTTGCTGAGGGCTATTGAGGCGCAACAGCATCTGTTGCAACTCACAGTCTGGGGCATCAAACAGCTCCAG
GCAAGAATCCTGGCTGTGGAAAGATACCTAAAGGATCAACAGCTCCTGGGGATTTGGGGTTGCTCTGGAA
AACTCATTTGCACCACTGCTGTGCCTTGGAATGCTAGTTGGAGTAATAAATCTCTGGAACAGATTTGGAA
TAACATGACCTGGATGGAGTGGGACAGAGAAATTAACAATTACACAAGCTTAATACACTCCTTAATTGAA
GAATCGCAAAACCAGCAAGAAAAGAATGAACAAGAATTATTGGAATTAGATAAATGGGCTTGCGGCCGGA
ATTCACAAATGGCAGTATTCATCCACAATTTTAAAAGAAAAGGGGGGATTGGGGGGTACAGTGCAGGGGA
AAGAATAGTAGACATAATAGCAACAGACATACAAACTAAAGAATTACAAAAACAAATTACAAAAATTCAA
AATTTTCGGGTTTATTACAGGGACAGCAGAGATCCACTTTGGGCGGCCGCAGATCTTTATACATTGCTCA
CAAATGAGTTGAACTGGCAGCTCACGAATGGGACATGGAGCTGTCATTTACTATGCTCCCCAATGCAAGT
GCTAGAGCACTAAGGGGTGCAAAAAGAGAGCTCCTTCGTGCTAATTCTAAAAGCATTGATCCTGGGGTCC
AGCTGTGCTGTGGAAGGGAAAGGGTCAATAAAGGGGACATCTGCAATCTTCCCCTTCCCCACATGAATAC
AGTGCTGCTTGATGCAGGAACTGATGAATCCCGGTCTCTCTGCTCCATTTTTGAGTACAGAGACTTGTGA
AATCTAGAGAACTGCAAGACATGATTCAAAGTGCTAAGTGCAAAAAACAATGGTGGTTTATATCTGTCTT
TGTACTTTACACTTGTTCACTTACAGTCCCTACAATTGTGTCTAGTGCAGTGGTCCCCAACCAGTAGCTC
GTTAGTAACATGTTGCTCCCCCAACCCCTTGGATGTTGCTCCCAATGGCCTCAAAACAATTGCTTATTTT
TCAATTCCAGGCAAGTTTTGGTTGCATAAAAACCAGGTCTATGGCCAAACAGAGCCCCCTCTGGGCTGCA
AATCCACAAAGGGCTACCAAATAGACAATCATATTCTTTATTAGGCACCCCAAGGGCTTTTTTCACGCTT
GTGCTGCTCCGCAACTCTTTTTACATTTGAATGTGGCTTATGGGTTAAAAAGGTGCAACACAAACAAATA
ATCTATTATTTACACACTAGTCAAGACTGGTGCTCAGCTGTGGTTTGAAGATTCTAATTCAATGAACTAA
TGGTAACCAGGGCCGGATTTGGATTTCTGCAGCCCCTAGGCCATGCGGTCCTAACGTCTGTCCACGACGA
GTCTTATTGCCATCCACCCGCAACTCCCGCAAGTGCAAATTTTGGAGCACTGGTGCTCTTCAGCAAGTGG
CTGGGCGGCATGCCGTCCCTAAAAGTTCGCCGCCCTAGGCACAGGCCTTTGTGGCCTCTCCACAAATCCA
AGCCTGATGGTAACTAAATGTAGAGGGAACTGAGTAAACCCCAAAAATGGCTGCCCTGGCTCCTACAATA
TGGAATTATCTCCTGTAGGTCAGACCTGGATTTCTTCCTGTCACTTTTAAATACACTTTCTTCTTGTGTG
TTTAACAGAGAGAGAGATTGACAGGTGTAGACTTAATACGTTTAAGGGAAGCCAATTAACACTTTGCAAT
TTTAGCTTGGATTACAGTGATTAATAGTGCGCTAAATCCTTTGTTGCTGACGCTGGGGGTTGCAAGCTTA
CTCCAGGTGGGACTTTAAAAGGACGAGGGGACAGTGGGTCATACTGTAGAACAGCTTCAGTTGGGATCAC
AGGCTTCTAGGGATCTCGAGGCTAGCGTCGATCGACCCGGGATCGATAGTTTAAACCTGTACGACGATGA
CGATAAGGATCCCGCCACCATGGTGAGCAAGGGCGAGGAGGTCATCAAAGAGTTCATGCGCTTCAAGGTG
CGCATGGAGGGCTCCATGAACGGCCACGAGTTCGAGATCGAGGGCGAGGGCGAGGGCCGCCCCTACGAGG
GCACCCAGACCGCCAAGCTGAAGGTGACCAAGGGCGGCCCCCTGCCCTTCGCCTGGGACATCCTGTCCCC
CCAGTTCATGTACGGCTCCAAGGCGTACGTGAAGCACCCCGCCGACATCCCCGATTACAAGAAGCTGTCC
TTCCCCGAGGGCTTCAAGTGGGAGCGCGTGATGAACTTCGAGGACGGCGGTCTGGTGACCGTGACCCAGG
ACTCCTCCCTGCAGGACGGCACGCTGATCTACAAGGTGAAGATGCGCGGCACCAACTTCCCCCCCGACGG
CCCCGTAATGCAGAAGAAGACCATGGGCTGGGAGGCCTCCACCGAGCGCCTGTACCCCCGCGACGGCGTG
CTGAAGGGCGAGATCCACCAGGCCCTGAAGCTGAAGGACGGCGGCCACTACCTGGTGGAGTTCAAGACCA
TCTACATGGCCAAGAAGCCCGTGCAACTGCCCGGCTACTACTACGTGGACACCAAGCTGGACATCACCTC
CCACAACGAGGACTACACCATCGTGGAACAGTACGAGCGCTCCGAGGGCCGCCACCACCTGTTCCTGGGG
CATGGCACCGGCAGCACCGGCAGCGGCAGCTCCGGCACCGCCTCCTCCGAGGACAACAACATGGCCGTCA
TCAAAGAGTTCATGCGCTTCAAGGTGCGCATGGAGGGCTCCATGAACGGCCACGAGTTCGAGATCGAGGG
CGAGGGCGAGGGCCGCCCCTACGAGGGCACCCAGACCGCCAAGCTGAAGGTGACCAAGGGCGGCCCCCTG
CCCTTCGCCTGGGACATCCTGTCCCCCCAGTTCATGTACGGCTCCAAGGCGTACGTGAAGCACCCCGCCG
ACATCCCCGATTACAAGAAGCTGTCCTTCCCCGAGGGCTTCAAGTGGGAGCGCGTGATGAACTTCGAGGA
CGGCGGTCTGGTGACCGTGACCCAGGACTCCTCCCTGCAGGACGGCACGCTGATCTACAAGGTGAAGATG
CGCGGCACCAACTTCCCCCCCGACGGCCCCGTAATGCAGAAGAAGACCATGGGCTGGGAGGCCTCCACCG
AGCGCCTGTACCCCCGCGACGGCGTGCTGAAGGGCGAGATCCACCAGGCCCTGAAGCTGAAGGACGGCGG
CCACTACCTGGTGGAGTTCAAGACCATCTACATGGCCAAGAAGCCCGTGCAACTGCCCGGCTACTACTAC
GTGGACACCAAGCTGGACATCACCTCCCACAACGAGGACTACACCATCGTGGAACAGTACGAGCGCTCCG
AGGGCCGCCACCACCTGTTCCTGTACGGCATGGACGAGCTGTACAAGTAAGAATTCGAAGCTTGATCCGG
CTGCTAACAAAGCCCGAAAGGAGTCGACGGTTCCTAGATCTGAATTCGGTACCGTCAAGTGAGCCATTGT
CAGGGCTTGGGGACTGGATAAGTCAGGGGGTCTCCTGGGAAGAGATGGGATAGGTGAGTTCAGGAGGAGA
CATTGTCAACTGGAGCCATTGTGGAGAAGTGAATTTAGGGCCCAAGGGTTCCAGTCGCAGCCTGAGGCCA
CCAGACTGACATGGGGAGGAAATCCCAGAGGACTCTGGGGCAGACAAGATGAGACACCCTTTCCTTTCTT
TACCTAAGGGCCTCCACCCGATGTCACCTTGGCCCCTCTGCAAGCCAATTAGGCCCCGGTGGCAGCAGTG
GGATTAGCGTTAGTATGATATCTCGCGGATGCTGAATCAGCCTCTGGCTTAGGGAGAGAAGGTCACTTTA
TAAGGGTCTGGGGGGGGTCAGTGCCTGGAGTTGCGCTGTGGGAGCCGTCAGTGGCTGAGCTCGCCAAGCA
GCCTTGGTCTCTGTCTACGAAGAGCCCGTGGGGCAGCCTCTAGAGGATCCGGTACTCGAGGAACTGAAAA
ACCAGAAAGTTAACTGGTAAGTTTAGTCTTTTTGTCTTTTATTTCAGGTCCCGGATCCGGTGGTGGTGCA
AATCAAAGAACTGCTCCTCAGTGGATGTTGCCTTTACTTCTAGGCCTGTACGGAAGTGTTACTTCTGCTC
TAAAAGCTGCGGAATTGTACCCGCGGCCGCCGCCACCATGAGCAAGGGCGAGGAACTGTTCACTGGCGTG
GTCCCAATTCTCGTGGAACTGGATGGCGATGTGAATGGGCACAAATTTTCTGTCAGCGGAGAGGGTGAAG
GTGATGCCACATACGGAAAGCTCACCCTGAAATTCATCTGCACCACTGGAAAGCTCCCTGTGCCATGGCC
AACACTGGTCACTACCCTGACCTATGGCGTGCAGTGCTTTTCCAGATACCCAGACCATATGAAGCAGCAT
GACTTTTTCAAGAGCGCCATGCCCGAGGGCTATGTGCAGGAGAGAACCATCTTTTTCAAAGATGACGGGA
ACTACAAGACCCGCGCTGAAGTCAAGTTCGAAGGTGACACCCTGGTGAATAGAATCGAGCTGAAGGGCAT
TGACTTTAAGGAGGATGGAAACATTCTCGGCCACAAGCTGGAATACAACTATAACTCCCACAATGTGTAC
ATCATGGCCGACAAGCAAAAGAATGGCATCAAGGTCAACTTCAAGATCAGACACAACATTGAGGATGGAT
CCGTGCAGCTGGCCGACCATTATCAACAGAACACTCCAATCGGCGACGGCCCTGTGCTCCTCCCAGACAA
CCATTACCTGTCCACCCAGTCTGCCCTGTCTAAAGATCCCAACGAAAAGAGAGACCACATGGTCCTGCTG
GAGTTTGTGACCGCTGCTGGGATCACACATGGCATGGACGAGCTGTACAAGTGAGCGGCCGCGGGGATCC
AGACATGATAAGATACATTGATGAGTTTGGACAAACCGTCGACCCGGGATCCGCGGACTAGTGAATTCCA
GCTGAGCGCCGGTCGCTACCATTACCAGTTGGTCTGGTGTCAAAAATAATAATAACCGGGCGAGGGGGAT
CTCGACTCTAGAAGCTTGGTACCTTTAAGACCAATGACTTACAAGGCAGCTGTAGATCTTAGCCACTTTT
TAAAAGAAAAGGGGGGACTGGAAGGGCTAATTCACTCCCAGTTTCGAGTTGGCGCGCCTGGGAGCTCACG
GGGACAGCCCCCCCCAAAGCCCCCAGGGATGTAATTACGTCCCTCCCCCGCTAGGGGGCAGCAGCGAGCC
GCCCGGGGCTCCGCTCCGGTCCGGCGCTCCCCCCGCATCCCCGAGCCGGCAGCGTGCGGGGACAGCCCGG
GCACGGGGAAGGTGGCACGGGATCGCTTTCCTCTGAACGCTTCTCGCTGCTCTTTGAGCCTGCAGACACC
TGGGGGATACGGGGAAAAAGCTTTAGGCTGAAAGAGAGATTTAGAATGACAGGCGCGCCTGGGAGCTCAC
GGGGACAGCCCCCCCCAAAGCCCCCAGGGATGTAATTACGTCCCTCCCCCGCTAGGGGGCAGCAGCGAGC
CGCCCGGGGCTCCGCTCCGGTCCGGCGCTCCCCCCGCATCCCCGAGCCGGCAGCGTGCGGGGACAGCCCG
GGCACGGGGAAGGTGGCACGGGATCGCTTTCCTCTGAACGCTTCTCGCTGCTCTTTGAGCCTGCAGACAC
CTGGGGGATACGGGGAAAAAGCTTTAGGCTGAAAGAGAGATTTAGAATGACAGGCGCGCCAACTCGAATT
CATTGCAGACTTTCACTGAAACGGGTCTCTCTGGTTAGACCAGATCTGAGCCTGGGAGCTCTCTGGCTAA
CTAGGGAACCCACTGCTTAAGCCTCAATAAAGCTCGACTGTGCCTTCTAGTTGCCAGCCATCTGTTGTTT
GCCCCTCCCCCGTGCCTTCCTTGACCCTGGAAGGTGCCACTCCCACTGTCCTTTCCTAATAAAATGAGGA
AATTGCATCGCATTGTCTGAGTAGGTGTCATTCTATTCTGGGGGGTGGGGTGGGGCAGGACAGCAAGGGG
GAGGATTGGGAAGACAATAGCAGGCATGCTGGGGATGCGGTGGGCTCTATGGCTTCTGAGGCGGAAAGAA
CCAGCTGGGGCTCTAGGGGGTATCCCC
[124 nt withheld, positions 8708-8831]
CGCCGGCTGTGCGGGAGAACGGAGTTCTATTATGACTCAAATCAGTCTCCCCAAGCATTCGGGGATCAGA
GTTTTTAAGGATAACTTAGTGTGTAGGGGGCCAGTGAGTTGGAGATGAAAGCGTAGGGAGTCGAAGGTGT
CCTTTTGCGCCGAGTCAGTTCCTGGGTGGGGGCCACAAGATCGGATGAGCCAGTTTATCAATCCGGGGGT
GCCAGCTGATCCATGGAGTGCAGGGTCTGCAAAATATCTCAAGCACTGATTGATCTTAGGTTTTACAATA
GTGATGTTACCCCAGGAACAATTTGGGGAAGGTCAGAATCTTGTAGCCTGTAGCTGCATGACTCCTAAAC
CATAATTTCTTTTTTGTTTTTTTTTTTTTATTTTTGAGACAGGGTCTCACTCTGTCACCTAGGCTGGAGT
GCAGTGGTGCAATCACAGCTCACTGCAGCCTCAACGTCGTAAGCTCAAGCGATCCTCCCACCTCAGCCTG
CCTGGTAGCTGAGACTACAAGCGACGCCCCAGTTAATTTTTGTATTTTTGGTAGAGGCAGCGTTTTGCCG
TGTGGCCCTGGCTGGTCTCGAACTCCTGGGCTCAAGTGATCCAGCCTCAGCCTCCCAAAGTGCTGGGACA
ACCGGGGCCAGTCACTGCACCTGGCCCTAAACCATAATTTCTAATCTTTTGGCTAATTTGTTAGTCCTAC
AAAGGCAGTCTAGTCCCCAGGCAAAAAGGGGGTTTGTTTCGGGAAAGGGCTGTTACTGTCTTTGTTTCAA
ACTATAAACTAAGTTCCTCCTAAACTTAGTTCGGCCTACACCCAGGAATGAACAAGGAGAGCTTGGAGGT
TAGAAGCACGATGGAATTGGTTAGGTCAGATCTCTTTCACTGTCTGAGTTATAATTTTGCAATGGTGGTT
CAAAGACTGCCCGCTTCTGACACCAGTCGCTGCATTAATGAATCGGCCAACGCGCGGGGAGAGGCGGTTT
GCGTATTGGCGCTCTTCCGCTTCCTCGCTCACTGACTCGCTGCGCTCGGTCGTTCGGCTGCGGCGAGCGG
TATCAGCTCACTCAAAGGCGGTAATACGGTTATCCACAGAATCAGGGGATAACGCAGGAAAGAACATGTG
AGCAAAAGGCCAGCAAAAGGCCAGGAACCGTAAAAAGGCCGCGTTGCTGGCGTTTTTCCATAGGCTCCGC
CCCCCTGACGAGCATCACAAAAATCGACGCTCAAGTCAGAGGTGGCGAAACCCGACAGGACTATAAAGAT
ACCAGGCGTTTCCCCCTGGAAGCTCCCTCGTGCGCTCTCCTGTTCCGACCCTGCCGCTTACCGGATACCT
GTCCGCCTTTCTCCCTTCGGGAAGCGTGGCGCTTTCTCAATGCTCACGCTGTAGGTATCTCAGTTCGGTG
TAGGTCGTTCGCTCCAAGCTGGGCTGTGTGCACGAACCCCCCGTTCAGCCCGACCGCTGCGCCTTATCCG
GTAACTATCGTCTTGAGTCCAACCCGGTAAGACACGACTTATCGCCACTGGCAGCAGCCACTGGTAACAG
GATTAGCAGAGCGAGGTATGTAGGCGGTGCTACAGAGTTCTTGAAGTGGTGGCCTAACTACGGCTACACT
AGAAGGACAGTATTTGGTATCTGCGCTCTGCTGAAGCCAGTTACCTTCGGAAAAAGAGTTGGTAGCTCTT
GATCCGGCAAACAAACCACCGCTGGTAGCGGTGGTTTTTTTGTTTGCAAGCAGCAGATTACGCGCAGAAA
AAAAGGATCTCAAGAAGATCCTTTGATCTTTTCTACGGGGTCTGACGCTCAGTGGAACGAAAACTCACGT
TAAGGGATTTTGGTCATGAGATTATCAAAAAGGATCTTCACCTAGATCCTTTTAAATTAAAAATGAAGTT
TTAAATCAATCTAAAGTATATATGAGTAAACTTGGTCTGACAGTTACCAATGCTTAATCAGTGAGGCACC
TATCTCAGCGATCTGTCTATTTCGTTCATCCATAGTTGCCTGACTCCCCGTCGTGTAGATAACTACGATA
CGGGAGGGCTTACCATCTGGCCCCAGTGCTGCAATGATACCGCGAGACCCACGCTCACCGGCTCCAGATT
TATCAGCAATAAACCAGCCAGCCGGAAGGGCCGAGCGCAGAAGTGGTCCTGCAACTTTATCCGCCTCCAT
CCAGTCTATTAATTGTTGCCGGGAAGCTAGAGTAAGTAGTTCGCCAGTTAATAGTTTGCGCAACGTTGTT
GCCATTGCTACAGGCATCGTGGTGTCACGCTCGTCGTTTGGTATGGCTTCATTCAGCTCCGGTTCCCAAC
GATCAAGGCGAGTTACATGATCCCCCATGTTGTGCAAAAAAGCGGTTAGCTCCTTCGGTCCTCCGATCGT
TGTCAGAAGTAAGTTGGCCGCAGTGTTATCACTCATGGTTATGGCAGCACTGCATAATTCTCTTACTGTC
ATGCCATCCGTAAGATGCTTTTCTGTGACTGGTGAGTACTCAACCAAGTCATTCTGAGAATAGTGTATGC
GGCGACCGAGTTGCTCTTGCCCGGCGTCAATACGGGATAATACCGCGCCACATAGCAGAACTTTAAAAGT
GCTCATCATTGGAAAACGTTCTTCGGGGCGAAAACTCTCAAGGATCTTACCGCTGTTGAGATCCAGTTCG
ATGTAACCCACTCGTGCACCCAACTGATCTTCAGCATCTTTTACTTTCACCAGCGTTTCTGGGTGAGCAA
AAACAGGAAGGCAAAATGCCGCAAAAAAGGGAATAAGGGCGACACGGAAATGTTGAATACTCATACTCTT
CCTTTTTCAATATTATTGAAGCATTTATCAGGGTTATTGTCTCATGAGCGGATACATATTTGAATGTATT
TAGAAAAATAAACAAATAGGGGTTCCGCGCACATTTCCCCGAAAAGTGCCACCTGACGTCTAAGAAACCA
TTATTATCATGACATTAACCTATAAAAATAGGCGTATCACGAGGCCCTTTCGTCTTCAAGAACTGCCTCG
CGCGTTTCGGTGATGACGGTGAAAACCTCTGACACATGCAGCTCCCGGAGACGGTCACAGCTTGTCTGTA
AGCGGATGCCGGGAGCAGACAAGCCCGTCAGGGCGCGTCAGCGGGTGTTGGCGGGTGTCGGGGCGCAGCC
ATGACCCAGTCACGTAGCGATAGCGGAGTGTACTGGCTTAACTATGCGGCATCAGAGCAGATTGTACTGA
GAGTGCACCATATGCGGTGTGAAATACCGCACAGATGCGTAAGGAGAAAATACCGCATCAGGCGCCATTC
GCCATTCAGGCTGCGCAACTGTTGGGAAGGGCGATCGGTGCGGGCCTCTTCGCTATTACGCCAGCGCGGG
GAGGCAGAGATTGCAGTAAGCTGAGATCGCAGCACTGCACTCCAGCCTGGGCGACAGAGTAAGACTCTGT
CTCAAAAATAAAATAAATAAATCAATCAGATATTCCAATCTTTTCCTTTATTTATTTATTTATTTTCTAT
TTTGGAAACACAGTCCTTCCTTATTCCAGAATTACACATATATTCTATTTTTCTTTATATGCTCCAGTTT
TTTTTAGACCTTCACCTGAAATGTGTGTATACAAAATCTAGGCCAGTCCAGCAGAGCCTAAAGGTAAAAA
ATAAAATAATAAAAAATAAATAAAATCTAGCTCACTCCTTCACATCAAAATGGAGATACAGCTGTTAGCA
TTAAATACCAAATAACCCATCTTGTCCTCAATAATTTTAAGCGCCTCTCTCCACCACATCTAACTCCTGT
CAAAGGCATGTGCCCCTTCCGGGCGCTCTGCTGTGCTGCCAACCAACTGGCATGTGGACTCTGCAGGGTC
CCTAACTGCCAAGCCCCACAGTGTGCCCTGAGGCTGCCCCTTCCTTCTAGCGGCTGCCCCCACTCGGCTT
TGCTTTCCCTAGTTTCAGTTACTTGCGTTCAGCCAAGGTCTGAAACTAGGTGCGCACAGAGCGGTAAGAC
TGCGAGAGAAAGAGACCAGCTTTACAGGGGGTTTATCACAGTGCACCCTGACAGTCGTCAGCCTCACAGG
GGGTTTATCACATTGCACCCTGACAGTCGTCAGCCTCACAGGGGGTTTATCACAGTGCACCCTTACAATC
ATTCCATTTGATTCACAATTTTTTTAGTCTCTACTGTGCCTAACTTGTAAGTTAAATTTGATCAGAGGTG
TGTTCCCAGAGGGGAAAACAGTATATACAGGGTTCAGTACTATCGCATTTCAGG
