>Addgene plasmid #44347 | pFIN-XOPS-tdTOM-MOPS-GFP | addgene partial sequence | sequence record 63141 | GFPfusionREV 5'-CTCCACTGACAGAAAATTTG-3'
GGACCACGCCAGTGAACAGTTCCTCGCCCTTGCTCATGGTGGCGGCGGCCGCGGGTACAATTCCGCAGCT
TTTAGAGCAGAAGTAACACTTCCGTACAGGCCTAGAAGTAAAGGCAACATCCACTGAGGAGCAGTTCTTT
GATTTGCACCACCACCGGATCCGGGACCTGAAATAAAAGACAAAAAGACTAAACTTACCAGTTAACTTTC
TGGTTTTTCAGTTCCTCGAGTACCGGATCCTCTAGAGGCTGCCCCACGGGCTCTTCGTAGACAGAGACCA
AGGCTGCTTGGCGAGCTCAGCCACTGACGGCTCCCACAGCGCAACTCCAGGCACTGACCCCCCCCAGACC
CTTATAAAGTGACCTTCTCTCCCTAAGCCAGAGGCTGATTCAGCATCCGCGAGATATCATACTAACGCTA
ATCCCACTGCTGCCACCGGGGCCTAATTGGCTTGCAGAGGGGCCAAGGTGACATCGGGTGGAGGCCCTTA
GGTAAAGAAAGGAAAGGGTGTCTCATCTTGTCTGCCCCAGAGTCCTCTGGGATTTCCTCCCCATGTCAGT
CTGGTGGCCTCAGGCTGCGACTGGAACCTTTGGGCCCTAAATTCACTTCTCCACATGGCTCCAGTTGACA
ATGTCTCCTCCTGAACTCACCTATCCCATCTCTTCCCAGGAGACCCCCTGACTTATCCAGTCCCCAAGCC
CTGACAATTGCTCACTTGACGGTACCGAATTCAGATCTAGGAACCGTCGACTCCTTTCGGGCTTTGTTAG
CAGCCGGATCAAGCTTCGAATTCTTACTTGTACAGCTCGTCCATGCCGTACAGGAACAGGT
