>Addgene plasmid #44347 | pFIN-XOPS-tdTOM-MOPS-GFP | addgene partial sequence | sequence record 63307 | tdTomato-Rev 5'-tctttgatgacggccatgt-3'
GGTGCTGCCGGTGCCATGCCCCAGGAACAGGTGGTGGCGGCCCTCGGAGCGCTCGTACTGTTCCACGATG
GTGTAGTCCTCGTTGTGGGAGGTGATGTCCAGCTTGGTGTCCACGTAGTAGTAGCCGGGCAGTTGCACGG
GCTTCTTGGCCATGTAGATGGTCTTGAACTCCACCAGGTAGTGGCCGCCGTCCTTCAGCTTCAGGGCCTG
GTGGATCTCGCCCTTCAGCACGCCGTCGCGGGGGTACAGGCGCTCGGTGGAGGCCTCCCAGCCCATGGTC
TTCTTCTGCATTACGGGGCCGTCGGGGGGGAAGTTGGTGCCGCGCATCTTCACCTTGTAGATCAGCGTGC
CGTCCTGCAGGGAGGAGTCCTGGGTCACGGTCACCAGACCGCCGTCCTCGAAGTTCATCACGCGCTCCCA
CTTGAAGCCCTCGGGGAAGGACAGCTTCTTGTAATCGGGGATGTCGGCGGGGTGCTTCACGTACGCCTTG
GAGCCGTACATGAACTGGGGGGACAGGATGTCCCAGGCGAAGGGCAGGGGGCCGCCCTTGGTCACCTTCA
GCTTGGCGGTCTGGGTGCCCTCGTAGGGGCGGCCCTCGCCCTCGCCCTCGATCTCGAACTCGTGGCCGTT
CATGGAGCCCTCCATGCGCACCTTGAAGCGCATGAACTCTTTGATGACCTCCTCGCCCTTGCTCACCATG
GTGGCGGGATCCTTATCGTCATCGTCGTACAGGTTTAAACTATCGATCCCGGGTCGAACGCTAGCCTCGA
GATCCCTAGAAGCCTGTGATCCCAACTGAAGCTGTTCTACAGTATGACCCACTGTCCCCTCGTCCTTTTA
AAGTCCCACCTGGAGTAAGCTTGCAACCCCCAGCGTCAGCAACAAAGGATTTAGCGCACTATTAATCACT
GTAATCCAAGCTAAAATTGCAA
